>Addgene plasmid #136895 | pRRL-mU6-GFPGO-IRES-mScarletI | addgene full sequence | sequence record 271360 | Addgene NGS Result
TTAATGTAGTCTTATGCAATACTCTTGTAGTCTTGCAACATGGTAACGATGAGTTAGCAACATGCCTTAC
AAGGAGAGAAAAAGCACCGTGCATGCCGATTGGTGGAAGTAAGGTGGTACGATCGTGCCTTATTAGGAAG
GCAACAGACGGGTCTGACATGGATTGGACGAACCACTGAATTGCCGCATTGCAGAGATATTGTATTTAAG
TGCCTAGCTCGATACATAAACGGGTCTCTCTGGTTAGACCAGATCTGAGCCTGGGAGCTCTCTGGCTAAC
TAGGGAACCCACTGCTTAAGCCTCAATAAAGCTTGCCTTGAGTGCTTCAAGTAGTGTGTGCCCGTCTGTT
GTGTGACTCTGGTAACTAGAGATCCCTCAGACCCTTTTAGTCAGTGTGGAAAATCTCTAGCAGTGGCGCC
CGAACAGGGACTTGAAAGCGAAAGGGAAACCAGAGGAGCTCTCTCGACGCAGGACTCGGCTTGCTGAAGC
GCGCACGGCAAGAGGCGAGGGGCGGCGACTGGTGAGTACGCCAAAAATTTTGACTAGCGGAGGCTAGAAG
GAGAGAGATGGGTGCGAGAGCGTCAGTATTAAGCGGGGGAGAATTAGATCGCGATGGGAAAAAATTCGGT
TAAGGCCAGGGGGAAAGAAAAAATATAAATTAAAACATATAGTATGGGCAAGCAGGGAGCTAGAACGATT
CGCAGTTAATCCTGGCCTGTTAGAAACATCAGAAGGCTGTAGACAAATACTGGGACAGCTACAACCATCC
CTTCAGACAGGATCAGAAGAACTTAGATCATTATATAATACAGTAGCAACCCTCTATTGTGTGCATCAAA
GGATAGAGATAAAAGACACCAAGGAAGCTTTAGACAAGATAGAGGAAGAGCAAAACAAAAGTAAGACCAC
CGCACAGCAAGCGGCCGCTGATCTTCAGACCTGGAGGAGGAGATATGAGGGACAATTGGAGAAGTGAATT
ATATAAATATAAAGTAGTAAAAATTGAACCATTAGGAGTAGCACCCACCAAGGCAAAGAGAAGAGTGGTG
CAGAGAGAAAAAAGAGCAGTGGGAATAGGAGCTTTGTTCCTTGGGTTCTTGGGAGCAGCAGGAAGCACTA
TGGGCGCAGCGTCAATGACGCTGACGGTACAGGCCAGACAATTATTGTCTGGTATAGTGCAGCAGCAGAA
CAATTTGCTGAGGGCTATTGAGGCGCAACAGCATCTGTTGCAACTCACAGTCTGGGGCATCAAGCAGCTC
CAGGCAAGAATCCTGGCTGTGGAAAGATACCTAAAGGATCAACAGCTCCTGGGGATTTGGGGTTGCTCTG
GAAAACTCATTTGCACCACTGCTGTGCCTTGGAATGCTAGTTGGAGTAATAAATCTCTGGAACAGATTTG
GAATCACACGACCTGGATGGAGTGGGACAGAGAAATTAACAATTACACAAGCTTAATACACTCCTTAATT
GAAGAATCGCAAAACCAGCAAGAAAAGAATGAACAAGAATTATTGGAATTAGATAAATGGGCAAGTTTGT
GGAATTGGTTTAACATAACAAATTGGCTGTGGTATATAAAATTATTCATAATGATAGTAGGAGGCTTGGT
AGGTTTAAGAATAGTTTTTGCTGTACTTTCTATAGTGAATAGAGTTAGGCAGGGATATTCACCATTATCG
TTTCAGACCCACCTCCCAACCCCGAGGGGACCCGACAGGCCCGAAGGAATAGAAGAAGAAGGTGGAGAGA
GAGACAGAGACAGATCCATTCGATTAGTGAACGGATCTCGACGGTATCGGTTAACTTTTAAAAGAAAAGG
GGGGATTGGGGGGTACAGTGCAGGGGAAAGAATAGTAGACATAATAGCAACAGACATACAAACTAAAGAA
TTACAAAAACAAATTACAAAAATTCAAAATTTTATCGATCACGAGACTAGCCTCGATCGCAATTCTGCAG
ACAAATGGCTCTAGATCTAGAGATCCGACGCCGCCATCTCTAGGCCCGCGCCGGCCCCCTCGCACAGACT
TGTGGGAGAAGCTCGGCTACTCCCCTGCCCCGGTTAATTTGCATATAATATTTCCTAGTAACTATAGAGG
CTTAATGTGCGATAAAAGACAGATAATCTGTTCTTTTTAATACTAGCTACATTTTACATGATAGGCTTGG
ATTTCTATAAGAGATACAAATACTAAATTATTATTTTAAAAAACAGCACAAAAGGAAACTCACCCTAACT
GTAAAGTAATTGTGTGTTTTGAGACTATAAATATGCATGCGAGAAAAGCCTTGTTTGACGACGGTGAGCA
AGGGCGGTTTAAGAGCTATGCTGGAAACAGCATAGCAAGTTTAAATAAGGCTAGTCCGTTATCAACTTGA
AAAAGTGGCACCGAGTCGGTGCTTTTTTGTTTTAAGTCTCGAGATCGAGGGCTAGCGACTAGCTGCAGTA
ACGCCATTTTGCAAGGCATGGAAAAATACCAAACCAAGAATAGAGAAGTTCAGATCAAGGGCGGGTACAT
GAAAATAGCTAACGTTGGGCCAAACAGGATATCTGCGGTGAGCAGTTTCGGCCCCGGCCCGGGGCCAAGA
ACAGATGGTCACCGCAGTTTCGGCCCCGGCCCGAGGCCAAGAACAGATGGTCCCCAGATATGGCCCAACC
CTCAGCAGTTTCTTAAGACCCATCAGATGTTTCCAGGCTCCCCCAAGGACCTGAAATGACCCTGCGCCTT
ATTTGAATTAACCAATCAGCCTGCTTCTCGCTTCTGTTCGCGCGCTTCTGCTTCCCGAGCTCTATAAAAG
AGCTCACAACCCCTCACTCGGCGCGCCAGTCCTCCGACAGAATTCGCGACGACGGTGAGCAAGGGCGAGG
AGCTGTTCACCGGGGTGGTGCCCATCCTGGTCGAGCTGGACGGCGACGTAAACGGCCACAAGTTCAGCGT
GTCCGGCGAGGGCGAGGGCGATGCCACCTACGGCAAGCTGACCCTGAAGTTCATCTGCACCACCGGCAAG
CTGCCCGTGCCCTGGCCCACCCTCGTGACCACCCTGACCTACGGCGTGCAGTGCTTCAGCCGCTACCCCG
ACCACATGAAGCAGCACGACTTCTTCAAGTCCGCCATGCCCGAAGGCTACGTCCAGGAGCGCACCATCTT
CTTCAAGGACGACGGCAACTACAAGACCCGCGCCGAGGTGAAGTTCGAGGGCGACACCCTGGTGAACCGC
ATCGAGCTGAAGGGCATCGACTTCAAGGAGGACGGCAACATCCTGGGGCACAAGCTGGAGTACAACTACA
ACAGCCACAACGTCTATATCATGGCCGACAAGCAGAAGAACGGCATCAAGGTGAACTTCAAGATCCGCCA
CAACATCGAGGACGGCAGCGTGCAGCTCGCCGACCACTACCAGCAGAACACCCCCATCGGCGACGGCCCC
GTGCTGCTGCCCGACAACCACTACCTGAGCACCCAGTCCGCCCTGAGCAAAGACCCCAACGAGAAGCGCG
ATCACATGGTCCTGCTGGAGTTCGTGACCGCCGCCGGGATCACTCTCGGCATGGACGAGCTGTACAAGTA
ATGACGTCTCCCCGGGTAATCCGGACTCGACCTGCAGCCAAGCTTATCACGCGTTGAGAACTTCAGGGTG
AGTTTGGGCCCCCCCCTAACGTTACTGGCCGAAGCCGCTTGGAATAAGGCCGGTGTGCGTTTGTCTATAT
GTTATTTTCCACCATATTGCCGTCTTTTGGCAATGTGAGGGCCCGGAAACCTGGCCCTGTCTTCTTGACG
AGCATTCCTAGGGGTCTTTCCCCTCTCGCCAAAGGAATGCAAGGTCTGTTGAATGTCGTGAAGGAAGCAG
TTCCTCTGGAAGCTTCTTGAAGACAAACAACGTCTGTAGCGACCCTTTGCAGGCAGCGGAACCCCCCACC
TGGCGACAGGTGCCTCTGCGGCCAAAAGCCACGTGTATAAGATACACCTGCAAAGGCGGCACAACCCCAG
TGCCACGTTGTGAGTTGGATAGTTGTGGAAAGAGTCAAATGGCTCTCCTCAAGCGTATTCAACAAGGGGC
TGAAGGATGCCCAGAAGGTACCCCATTGTATGGGATCTGATCTGGGGCCTCGGTGCACATGCTTTACATG
TGTTTAGTCGAGGTTAAAAAAACGTCTAGGCCCCCCGAACCACGGGGACGTGGTTTTCCTTTGAAAAACA
CGATGATAATATGGCCACAACCATGGGCAGCGACCCAAAGAAGAAGCGGAAAGTGGACCCCAAGAAAAAG
AGAAAGGTGGACCCCAAAAAGAAGCGGAAGGTGGGCAGCCCCGTGGCCACAATGGTGAGCAAGGGCGAGG
CCGTGATCAAGGAGTTCATGAGGTTCAAGGTGCACATGGAGGGCTCCATGAACGGTCACGAGTTCGAAAT
CGAGGGCGAAGGCGAGGGCAGGCCCTACGAGGGCACCCAGACCGCCAAGCTGAAGGTGACAAAGGGCGGC
CCCCTGCCCTTCTCCTGGGACATCCTGTCCCCTCAGTTCATGTACGGCTCCAGGGCCTTCATCAAGCACC
CCGCCGACATCCCCGACTACTACAAGCAGTCCTTCCCCGAGGGCTTCAAGTGGGAGAGGGTGATGAACTT
CGAGGACGGCGGCGCCGTGACCGTGACCCAGGACACCTCCCTGGAGGACGGCACCCTGATCTACAAGGTG
AAGCTGAGGGGCACCAACTTCCCTCCTGACGGCCCCGTGATGCAGAAGAAGACAATGGGCTGGGAGGCCT
CCACCGAGAGGCTGTACCCCGAGGACGGCGTGCTGAAGGGCGACATCAAGATGGCCCTGAGGCTGAAGGA
CGGCGGCAGATACCTGGCCGACTTCAAGACCACCTACAAGGCCAAGAAGCCCGTGCAGATGCCCGGCGCC
TACAACGTGGACAGGAAGCTGGACATCACCTCCCACAACGAGGACTACACCGTGGTGGAGCAGTACGAGA
GGTCCGAGGGCAGGCACTCCACCGGCGGCATGGACGAGCTGTATAAGTGAGTCGACTTCGAAACGCGTCT
GGAACAATCAACCTCTGGATTACAAAATTTGTGAAAGATTGACTGGTATTCTTAACTATGTTGCTCCTTT
TACGCTATGTGGATACGCTGCTTTAATGCCTTTGTATCATGCTATTGCTTCCCGTATGGCTTTCATTTTC
TCCTCCTTGTATAAATCCTGGTTGCTGTCTCTTTATGAGGAGTTGTGGCCCGTTGTCAGGCAACGTGGCG
TGGTGTGCACTGTGTTTGCTGACGCAACCCCCACTGGTTGGGGCATTGCCACCACCTGTCAGCTCCTTTC
CGGGACTTTCGCTTTCCCCCTCCCTATTGCCACGGCGGAACTCATCGCCGCCTGCCTTGCCCGCTGCTGG
ACAGGGGCTCGGCTGTTGGGCACTGACAATTCCGTGGTGTTGTCGGGGAAGCTGACGTCCTTTCCATGGC
TGCTCGCCTGTGTTGCCACCTGGATTCTGCGCGGGACGTCCTTCTGCTACGTCCCTTCGGCCCTCAATCC
AGCGGACCTTCCTTCCCGCGGCCTGCTGCCGGCTCTGCGGCCTCTTCCGCGTCTTCGCCTTCGCCCTCAG
ACGAGTCGGATCTCCCTTTGGGCCGCCTCCCCGCCTGGAATTAATTCTGCAGTCGAGACCTAGAAAAACA
TGGAGCAATCACAAGTAGCAATACAGCAGCTACCAATGCTGATTGTGCCTGGCTAGAAGCACAAGAGGAG
GAGGAGGTGGGTTTTCCAGTCACACCTCAGGTACCTTTAAGACCAATGACTTACAAGGCAGCTGTAGATC
TTAGCCACTTTTTAAAAGAAAAGGGGGGACTGGAAGGGCTAATTCACTCCCAACGAAGACAAGATCTGCT
TTTTGCTTGTACTGGGTCTCTCTGGTTAGACCAGATCTGAGCCTGGGAGCTCTCTGGCTAACTAGGGAAC
CCACTGCTTAAGCCTCAATAAAGCTTGCCTTGAGTGCTTCAAGTAGTGTGTGCCCGTCTGTTGTGTGACT
CTGGTAACTAGAGATCCCTCAGACCCTTTTAGTCAGTGTGGAAAATCTCTAGCAGTAGTAGTTCATGTCA
TCTTATTATTCAGTATTTATAACTTGCAAAGAAATGAATATCAGAGAGTGAGAGGAACTTGTTTATTGCA
GCTTATAATGGTTACAAATAAAGCAATAGCATCACAAATTTCACAAATAAAGCATTTTTTTCACTGCATT
CTAGTTGTGGTTTGTCCAAACTCATCAATGTATCTTATCATGTCTGGCTCTAGCTATCCCGCCCCTAACT
CCGCCCATCCCGCCCCTAACTCCGCCCAGTTCCGCCCATTCTCCGCCCCATGGCTGACTAATTTTTTTTA
TTTATGCAGAGGCCGAGGCCGCCTCGGCCTCTGAGCTATTCCAGAAGTAGTGAGGAGGCTTTTTTGGAGG
CCTAGGGACGTACCCAATTCGCCCTATAGTGAGTCGTATTACGCGCGCTCACTGGCCGTCGTTTTACAAC
GTCGTGACTGGGAAAACCCTGGCGTTACCCAACTTAATCGCCTTGCAGCACATCCCCCTTTCGCCAGCTG
GCGTAATAGCGAAGAGGCCCGCACCGATCGCCCTTCCCAACAGTTGCGCAGCCTGAATGGCGAATGGG
[124 nt withheld, positions 6649-6772]
C
[91 nt withheld, positions 6774-6864]
A
[49 nt withheld, positions 6866-6914]
CCTTTGACGTTGGAGTCCACGTTCTTT
[37 nt withheld, positions 6942-6978]
ACCCTATCTCGGTCTATTCTTTTGATTTATAAGGGATTTTGCCGATTTCGGCCTATTGGTTAAAAAATGA
GCTGATTTAACAAAAATTTAACGCGAATTTTAACAAAATATTAACGCTTACAATTTAGGTGGCACTTTTC
GGGGAAATGTGCGCGGAACCCCTATTTGTTTATTTTTCTAAATACATTCAAATATGTATCCGCTCATGAG
ACAATAACCCTGATAAATGCTTCAATAATATTGAAAAAGGAAGAGTATGAGTATTCAACATTTCCGTGTC
GCCCTTATTCCCTTTTTTGCGGCATTTTGCCTTCCTGTTTTTGCTCACCCAGAAACGCTGGTGAAAGTAA
AAGATGCTGAAGATCAGTTGGGTGCACGAGTGGGTTACATCGAACTGGATCTCAACAGCGGTAAGATCCT
TGAGAGTTTTCGCCCCGAAGAACGTTTTCCAATGATGAGCACTTTTAAAGTTCTGCTATGTGGCGCGGTA
TTATCCCGTATTGACGCCGGGCAAGAGCAACTCGGTCGCCGCATACACTATTCTCAGAATGACTTGGTTG
AGTACTCACCAGTCACAGAAAAGCATCTTACGGATGGCATGACAGTAAGAGAATTATGCAGTGCTGCCAT
AACCATGAGTGATAACACTGCGGCCAACTTACTTCTGACAACGATCGGAGGACCGAAGGAGCTAACCGCT
TTTTTGCACAACATGGGGGATCATGTAACTCGCCTTGATCGTTGGGAACCGGAGCTGAATGAAGCCATAC
CAAACGACGAGCGTGACACCACGATGCCTGTAGCAATGGCAACAACGTTGCGCAAACTATTAACTGGCGA
ACTACTTACTCTAGCTTCCCGGCAACAATTAATAGACTGGATGGAGGCGGATAAAGTTGCAGGACCACTT
CTGCGCTCGGCCCTTCCGGCTGGCTGGTTTATTGCTGATAAATCTGGAGCCGGTGAGCGTGGGTCTCGCG
GTATCATTGCAGCACTGGGGCCAGATGGTAAGCCCTCCCGTATCGTAGTTATCTACACGACGGGGAGTCA
GGCAACTATGGATGAACGAAATAGACAGATCGCTGAGATAGGTGCCTCACTGATTAAGCATTGGTAACTG
TCAGACCAAGTTTACTCATATATACTTTAGATTGATTTAAAACTTCATTTTTAATTTAAAAGGATCTAGG
TGAAGATCCTTTTTGATAATCTCATGACCAAAATCCCTTAACGTGAGTTTTCGTTCCACTGAGCGTCAGA
CCCCGTAGAAAAGATCAAAGGATCTTCTTGAGATCCTTTTTTTCTGCGCGTAATCTGCTGCTTGCAAACA
AAAAAACCACCGCTACCAGCGGTGGTTTGTTTGCCGGATCAAGAGCTACCAACTCTTTTTCCGAAGGTAA
CTGGCTTCAGCAGAGCGCAGATACCAAATACTGTTCTTCTAGTGTAGCCGTAGTTAGGCCACCACTTCAA
GAACTCTGTAGCACCGCCTACATACCTCGCTCTGCTAATCCTGTTACCAGTGGCTGCTGCCAGTGGCGAT
AAGTCGTGTCTTACCGGGTTGGACTCAAGACGATAGTTACCGGATAAGGCGCAGCGGTCGGGCTGAACGG
GGGGTTCGTGCACACAGCCCAGCTTGGAGCGAACGACCTACACCGAACTGAGATACCTACAGCGTGAGCT
ATGAGAAAGCGCCACGCTTCCCGAAGGGAGAAAGGCGGACAGGTATCCGGTAAGCGGCAGGGTCGGAACA
GGAGAGCGCACGAGGGAGCTTCCAGGGGGAAACGCCTGGTATCTTTATAGTCCTGTCGGGTTTCGCCACC
TCTGACTTGAGCGTCGATTTTTGTGATGCTCGTCAGGGGGGCGGAGCCTATGGAAAAACGCCAGCAACGC
GGCCTTTTTACGGTTCCTGGCCTTTTGCTGGCCTTTTGCTCACATGTTCTTTCCTGCGTTATCCCCTGAT
TCTGTGGATAACCGTATTACCGCCTTTGAGTGAGCTGATACCGCTCGCCGCAGCCGAACGACCGAGCGCA
GCGAGTCAGTGAGCGAGGAAGCGGAAGAGCGCCCAATACGCAAACCGCCTCTCCCCGCGCGTTGGCCGAT
TCATTAATGCAGCTGGCACGACAGGTTTCCCGACTGGAAAGCGGGCAGTGAGCGCAACGCAATTAATGTG
AGTTAGCTCACTCATTAGGCACCCCAGGCTTTACACTTTATGCTTCCGGCTCGTATGTTGTGTGGAATTG
TGAGCGGATAACAATTTCACACAGGAAACAGCTATGACCATGATTACGCCAAGCGCGCAATTAACCCTCA
CTAAAGGGAACAAAAGCTGGAGCTGCAAGC
Features (pLannotate 1.2.2; 29 found; start..end, strand, type, name):
      5..231     +  promoter       RSV promoter: Rous sarcoma virus enhancer/promoter
    232..412     +  LTR            5' LTR (truncated): truncated 5' long terminal repeat (LTR) from HIV-1
    459..584     +  misc_feature   HIV-1 Ψ: packaging signal of human immunodeficiency virus type 1
    568..931     +  CDS            HIV-1 gag (fragment): gag protein from human immunodeficiency virus 1; gag
   1077..1310    +  misc_feature   RRE: The Rev response element (RRE) of HIV-1 allows for Rev-dependent mRNA export from the nucleus to the cytoplasm.
   1687..1787    +  CDS            Rev (fragment): human immunodeficiency virus 1 (HIV-1) Rev protein; rev; enhances nuclear export of unspliced and incompletely spliced viral mRNAs
   1806..1923    +  misc_feature   cPPT/CTS: central polypurine tract and central termination sequence of HIV-1
   1982..2295    +  promoter       U6 promoter: RNA polymerase III promoter for mouse U6 snRNA (Das et al., 1988)
   2335..2402    +  misc_RNA       tracrRNA (fragment): trans-activating CRISPR RNA for the Streptococcus pyogenes CRISPR/Cas9 system
   2448..2841    +  promoter       SFFV promoter: spleen focus-forming virus long terminal repeat (LTR) promoter
   2854..3571    +  CDS            EGFP (fragment): the original enhanced GFP (Yang et al., 1996) mammalian codon-optimized
   3747..4209    +  misc_feature   IRES: internal ribosome entry site (IRES) of the encephalomyocarditis virus (EMCV)
   4322..5017    +  CDS            mScarlet-I: mScarlet-I is a basic (constitutively fluorescent) red fluorescent protein published in 2016, derived from synthetic construct. It is reported to be a rapidly-maturing monomer with moderate acid sensitivity.
   5046..5634    +  misc_feature   WPRE: woodchuck hepatitis virus posttranscriptional regulatory element
   5651..5839    +  CDS            nef (fragment): NEF_HV1Z2 - Experimental evidence at protein level: Swiss-Prot protein existence level 1. Extracellular Nef protein targets CD4(+) T-lymphocytes for apoptosis by interacting with CXCR4 surface receptors. From Human immunodeficiency virus type 1 group M subtype D (isolate Z2/CDC-Z34) (HIV-1).
   5841..6074    +  LTR            3' LTR (ΔU3): self-inactivating 3' long terminal repeat (LTR) from HIV-1
   6146..6267    +  polyA_signal   SV40 poly(A) signal: SV40 polyadenylation signal
   6307..6442    +  rep_origin     SV40 ori: SV40 origin of replication
   6463..6481    -  promoter       T7 promoter: promoter for bacteriophage T7 RNA polymerase
   6489..6644    +  CDS            lacZα (fragment): LacZα fragment of β-galactosidase; lacZ fragment
   6649..7077    +  rep_origin     f1 ori (sequence partly withheld): f1 bacteriophage origin of replication; arrow indicates direction of (+) strand synthesis
   7130..7234    +  promoter       AmpR promoter: bla
   7235..8095    +  CDS            AmpR: β-lactamase; bla; confers resistance to ampicillin, carbenicillin, and related antibiotics
   8266..8854    +  rep_origin     ori: high-copy-number ColE1/pMB1/pBR322/pUC origin of replication
   9037..9129    +  CDS            lacI (fragment): lac repressor; lacI; The lac repressor binds to the lac operator to inhibit transcription in E. coli. This inhibition can be relieved by adding lactose or isopropyl-β-D-thiogalactopyranoside (IPTG).
   9142..9163    +  protein_bind   CAP binding site: CAP binding activates transcription in the presence of cAMP. E. coli catabolite activator protein
   9178..9208    +  promoter       lac promoter: promoter for the E. coli lac operon
   9216..9232    +  protein_bind   lac operator: The lac repressor binds to the lac operator to inhibit transcription in E. coli. This inhibition can be relieved by adding lactose or isopropyl-β-D-thiogalactopyranoside (IPTG). lac repressor encoded by lacI
   9277..9295    +  promoter       T3 promoter: promoter for bacteriophage T3 RNA polymerase
