[The description below was written by a language model from this plasmid's Addgene catalogue record and pLannotate feature annotations shown in this document.]
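Description:
pRRL-mU6-GFPGO-IRES-mScarletI is a third-generation-style, self-inactivating HIV-1 lentiviral transfer vector on the pRRL backbone, designed as an all-in-one fluorescent reporter of base editing activity in mammalian cells. In bacteria it is maintained through a high-copy ColE1/pUC-type origin with ampicillin resistance (β-lactamase). An f1 origin, an SV40 origin and poly(A) signal, and leftover lac, T7 and T3 cloning-vector elements lie outside the viral region. The viral genome is transcribed from a chimeric RSV promoter/truncated 5' LTR. It carries the Ψ packaging signal with a partial gag sequence, the RRE for Rev-dependent nuclear export, the cPPT/CTS, a WPRE to boost transcript expression, and a ΔU3 3' LTR that inactivates the LTR promoter after integration.

The payload has two expression units. A mouse U6 (Pol III) promoter drives a guide RNA called sgGO2, built on an S. pyogenes Cas9 scaffold. Downstream, the SFFV promoter drives a bicistronic transcript, GFPGO-IRES-mScarlet-I. In GFPGO, the EGFP start codon is changed from ATG to ACG, so green fluorescence is not expected until the codon is repaired. The co-expressed guide is intended to direct a separately supplied base editor, which this plasmid does not encode, to that site, where a C-to-T conversion would restore ATG and switch on GFP. The EMCV IRES allows constitutive translation of mScarlet-I carrying an N-terminal 3xNLS, giving a nuclear red signal that marks transduced cells regardless of editing and serves as the vector's only mammalian selectable marker. Together, the red and green signals allow editing activity to be measured and edited cells to be identified and enriched.
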