Addgene plasmid #136895: pRRL-mU6-GFPGO-IRES-mScarletI
Purpose: Lentivirus for base editing activatable GFP expression in mammalian cells. All-in-one vector with sgGO2.
Depositing lab: Lukas Dow. Depositing organization: Cornell University. Publication: GO: a functional reporter system to identify and enrich base editing activity. Katti A, Foronda M, Zimmerman J, Diaz B, Zafra MP, Goswami S, Dow LE. Nucleic Acids Res. 2020 Feb 29. pii: 5766653. doi: 10.1093/nar/gkaa124. PubMed 32112097.
Backbone
  Vector backbone: pRRL
  Vector type: Lentiviral
  Selectable markers: mScarlet
Growth in bacteria
  Bacterial resistance: Ampicillin, 100 μg/mL
  Growth temperature: 30°C
  Growth strain: NEB Stable
  Copy number: High Copy
Gene/Insert
  Gene/Insert name: GFPGO-IRES-mScarletI
  gRNA/shRNA sequence: GACGACGGTGAGCAAGGGCG
  Species: Synthetic
  Mutation: ATG>ACG
  Promoter: SFFV
  Tag / fusion protein: 3xNLS on mScarlet (N terminal on insert)
  Cloning method: Gibson Cloning
Terms and licenses: Academic/Nonprofit Terms; Industry Terms: Not Available to Industry
How to cite: pRRL-mU6-GFPGO-IRES-mScarletI was a gift from Lukas Dow (Addgene plasmid # 136895 ; http://n2t.net/addgene:136895 ; RRID:Addgene_136895)
